Addgene plasmid #114689: pTK308
Purpose: sgRNA targeting DHC's C-terminal locus
Depositing lab: Tomomi Kiyomitsu. Depositing organization: Nagoya University. Publication: Dynein-Dynactin-NuMA clusters generate cortical spindle-pulling forces as a multi-arm ensemble. Okumura M, Natsume T, Kanemaki MT, Kiyomitsu T. Elife. 2018 May 31;7. pii: 36559. doi: 10.7554/eLife.36559. PubMed 29848445.
Backbone
  Vector backbone: pX330_Addgene#42230
Growth in bacteria
  Bacterial resistance: Ampicillin, 100 μg/mL
  Growth temperature: 37°C
  Growth strain: DH5alpha
  Copy number: Unknown
Gene/Insert
  Gene/Insert name: DHC-C sgRNA
  gRNA/shRNA sequence: CCTCGCAGCTTCTACGAGCG
Terms and licenses: Academic/Nonprofit Terms; Industry Terms: Not Available to Industry
How to cite: pTK308 was a gift from Tomomi Kiyomitsu (Addgene plasmid # 114689 ; http://n2t.net/addgene:114689 ; RRID:Addgene_114689)
