[The description below was written by a language model from this plasmid's Addgene catalogue record and pLannotate feature annotations shown in this document.]
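Description:
pTK308 is a CRISPR/Cas9 plasmid built on the pX330 backbone, an all-in-one vector that expresses both a single guide RNA and Streptococcus pyogenes Cas9 after transfection into mammalian cells. It is propagated in E. coli through a high-copy ColE1/pUC-type origin and selected with ampicillin via the β-lactamase gene. An f1/M13 phage origin is also annotated, along with short bom and rop fragments and a single AAV2 ITR that are backbone remnants. With only one ITR annotated, nothing in the record suggests the plasmid is intended for AAV packaging.

The payload consists of two expression units. A human U6 RNA polymerase III promoter drives the inserted 20-nt guide, "DHC-C sgRNA", which lies in the short gap between the promoter and the S. pyogenes gRNA scaffold. Downstream, a hybrid promoter made of the CMV enhancer, the chicken β-actin promoter and a hybrid CBA/MVM intron drives Cas9. The annotation software splits Cas9 into contiguous N- and C-terminal portions, but together they form one continuous open reading frame. This is followed by a C-terminal nucleoplasmin bipartite NLS and a bGH polyadenylation signal.

The stated purpose is to target the C-terminal locus of DHC (dynein heavy chain, judging from the associated work on dynein–dynactin–NuMA), which is consistent with cutting near the end of the coding region. The record does not describe any donor template or the edit intended, nor the target species. Two sequence records are provided, a depositor sequence of 8,509 nt and a partial NGS assembly of 8,368 nt. They show the same architecture, with the shorter one starting within the chicken β-actin promoter and showing that promoter only as fragments.
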