Features (pLannotate 1.2.2; 18 found; start..end, strand, type, name):
      1..241     +  promoter       U6 promoter: RNA polymerase III promoter for human U6 snRNA
    271..346     +  misc_RNA       gRNA scaffold: guide RNA scaffold for the Streptococcus pyogenes CRISPR/Cas9 system
    353..396     +  misc_RNA       gRNA scaffold (fragment): guide RNA scaffold for the Streptococcus pyogenes CRISPR/Cas9 system
    443..728     +  enhancer       CMV enhancer: human cytomegalovirus immediate early enhancer; contains an 18-bp deletion relative to the standard CMV enhancer
    730..1007    +  promoter       chicken β-actin promoter: No description available
   1008..1236    +  intron         hybrid intron: hybrid between chicken β-actin (CBA) and minute virus of mice (MMV) introns (Gray et al., 2011)
   1374..2975    +  CDS            Cas9(N): N-terminal portion of Streptococcus pyogenes Cas9 (Zetsche et al., 2015)
   2976..5474    +  CDS            Cas9(C): C-terminal portion of Streptococcus pyogenes Cas9 (Zetsche et al., 2015)
   5475..5522    +  CDS            nucleoplasmin NLS: bipartite nuclear localization signal from nucleoplasmin
   5556..5667    +  polyA_signal   bGH poly(A) signal: bovine growth hormone polyadenylation signal
   5772..5912    +  repeat_region  AAV2 ITR: inverted terminal repeat of adeno-associated virus serotype 2 inverted
   5917..5968    -  misc_feature   bom (fragment): basis of mobility region from pBR322
   5987..6367    +  rep_origin     M13 ori (sequence partly withheld): M13 bacteriophage origin of replication; arrow indicates direction of (+) strand synthesis
   6443..6492    -  misc_feature   bom (fragment): basis of mobility region from pBR322
   6594..6629    -  CDS            rop (fragment): Rop protein, which maintains plasmids at low copy number; rop
   6724..6828    +  promoter       AmpR promoter: bla
   6829..7689    +  CDS            AmpR: β-lactamase; bla; confers resistance to ampicillin, carbenicillin, and related antibiotics
   7860..8448    +  rep_origin     ori: high-copy-number ColE1/pMB1/pBR322/pUC origin of replication
>Addgene plasmid #114689 | pTK308 | depositor full sequence | sequence record 216395 | pTK308 sequence 8509 bps
GAGGGCCTATTTCCCATGATTCCTTCATATTTGCATATACGATACAAGGCTGTTAGAGAGATAATTGGAA
TTAATTTGACTGTAAACACAAAGATATTAGTACAAAATACGTGACGTAGAAAGTAATAATTTCTTGGGTA
GTTTGCAGTTTTAAAATTATGTTTTAAAATGGACTATCATATGCTTACCGTAACTTGAAAGTATTTCGAT
TTCTTGGCTTTATATATCTTGTGGAAAGGACGAAACACCGCCTCGCAGCTTCTACGAGCGGTTTTAGAGC
TAGAAATAGCAAGTTAAAATAAGGCTAGTCCGTTATCAACTTGAAAAAGTGGCACCGAGTCGGTGCTTTT
TTGTTTTAGAGCTAGAAATAGCAAGTTAAAATAAGGCTAGTCCGTTTTTAGCGCGTGCGCCAATTCTGCA
GACAAATGGCTCTAGAGGTACCCGTTACATAACTTACGGTAAATGGCCCGCCTGGCTGACCGCCCAACGA
CCCCCGCCCATTGACGTCAATAGTAACGCCAATAGGGACTTTCCATTGACGTCAATGGGTGGAGTATTTA
CGGTAAACTGCCCACTTGGCAGTACATCAAGTGTATCATATGCCAAGTACGCCCCCTATTGACGTCAATG
ACGGTAAATGGCCCGCCTGGCATTGTGCCCAGTACATGACCTTATGGGACTTTCCTACTTGGCAGTACAT
CTACGTATTAGTCATCGCTATTACCATGGTCGAGGTGAGCCCCACGTTCTGCTTCACTCTCCCCATCTCC
CCCCCCTCCCCACCCCCAATTTTGTATTTATTTATTTTTTAATTATTTTGTGCAGCGATGGGGGCGGGGG
GGGGGGGGGGGCGCGCGCCAGGCGGGGCGGGGCGGGGCGAGGGGCGGGGCGGGGCGAGGCGGAGAGGTGC
GGCGGCAGCCAATCAGAGCGGCGCGCTCCGAAAGTTTCCTTTTATGGCGAGGCGGCGGCGGCGGCGGCCC
TATAAAAAGCGAAGCGCGCGGCGGGCGGGAGTCGCTGCGACGCTGCCTTCGCCCCGTGCCCCGCTCCGCC
GCCGCCTCGCGCCGCCCGCCCCGGCTCTGACTGACCGCGTTACTCCCACAGGTGAGCGGGCGGGACGGCC
CTTCTCCTCCGGGCTGTAATTAGCTGAGCAAGAGGTAAGGGTTTAAGGGATGGTTGGTTGGTGGGGTATT
AATGTTTAATTACCTGGAGCACCTGCCTGAAATCACTTTTTTTCAGGTTGGACCGGTGCCACCATGGACT
ATAAGGACCACGACGGAGACTACAAGGATCATGATATTGATTACAAAGACGATGACGATAAGATGGCCCC
AAAGAAGAAGCGGAAGGTCGGTATCCACGGAGTCCCAGCAGCCGACAAGAAGTACAGCATCGGCCTGGAC
ATCGGCACCAACTCTGTGGGCTGGGCCGTGATCACCGACGAGTACAAGGTGCCCAGCAAGAAATTCAAGG
TGCTGGGCAACACCGACCGGCACAGCATCAAGAAGAACCTGATCGGAGCCCTGCTGTTCGACAGCGGCGA
AACAGCCGAGGCCACCCGGCTGAAGAGAACCGCCAGAAGAAGATACACCAGACGGAAGAACCGGATCTGC
TATCTGCAAGAGATCTTCAGCAACGAGATGGCCAAGGTGGACGACAGCTTCTTCCACAGACTGGAAGAGT
CCTTCCTGGTGGAAGAGGATAAGAAGCACGAGCGGCACCCCATCTTCGGCAACATCGTGGACGAGGTGGC
CTACCACGAGAAGTACCCCACCATCTACCACCTGAGAAAGAAACTGGTGGACAGCACCGACAAGGCCGAC
CTGCGGCTGATCTATCTGGCCCTGGCCCACATGATCAAGTTCCGGGGCCACTTCCTGATCGAGGGCGACC
TGAACCCCGACAACAGCGACGTGGACAAGCTGTTCATCCAGCTGGTGCAGACCTACAACCAGCTGTTCGA
GGAAAACCCCATCAACGCCAGCGGCGTGGACGCCAAGGCCATCCTGTCTGCCAGACTGAGCAAGAGCAGA
CGGCTGGAAAATCTGATCGCCCAGCTGCCCGGCGAGAAGAAGAATGGCCTGTTCGGAAACCTGATTGCCC
TGAGCCTGGGCCTGACCCCCAACTTCAAGAGCAACTTCGACCTGGCCGAGGATGCCAAACTGCAGCTGAG
CAAGGACACCTACGACGACGACCTGGACAACCTGCTGGCCCAGATCGGCGACCAGTACGCCGACCTGTTT
CTGGCCGCCAAGAACCTGTCCGACGCCATCCTGCTGAGCGACATCCTGAGAGTGAACACCGAGATCACCA
AGGCCCCCCTGAGCGCCTCTATGATCAAGAGATACGACGAGCACCACCAGGACCTGACCCTGCTGAAAGC
TCTCGTGCGGCAGCAGCTGCCTGAGAAGTACAAAGAGATTTTCTTCGACCAGAGCAAGAACGGCTACGCC
GGCTACATTGACGGCGGAGCCAGCCAGGAAGAGTTCTACAAGTTCATCAAGCCCATCCTGGAAAAGATGG
ACGGCACCGAGGAACTGCTCGTGAAGCTGAACAGAGAGGACCTGCTGCGGAAGCAGCGGACCTTCGACAA
CGGCAGCATCCCCCACCAGATCCACCTGGGAGAGCTGCACGCCATTCTGCGGCGGCAGGAAGATTTTTAC
CCATTCCTGAAGGACAACCGGGAAAAGATCGAGAAGATCCTGACCTTCCGCATCCCCTACTACGTGGGCC
CTCTGGCCAGGGGAAACAGCAGATTCGCCTGGATGACCAGAAAGAGCGAGGAAACCATCACCCCCTGGAA
CTTCGAGGAAGTGGTGGACAAGGGCGCTTCCGCCCAGAGCTTCATCGAGCGGATGACCAACTTCGATAAG
AACCTGCCCAACGAGAAGGTGCTGCCCAAGCACAGCCTGCTGTACGAGTACTTCACCGTGTATAACGAGC
TGACCAAAGTGAAATACGTGACCGAGGGAATGAGAAAGCCCGCCTTCCTGAGCGGCGAGCAGAAAAAGGC
CATCGTGGACCTGCTGTTCAAGACCAACCGGAAAGTGACCGTGAAGCAGCTGAAAGAGGACTACTTCAAG
AAAATCGAGTGCTTCGACTCCGTGGAAATCTCCGGCGTGGAAGATCGGTTCAACGCCTCCCTGGGCACAT
ACCACGATCTGCTGAAAATTATCAAGGACAAGGACTTCCTGGACAATGAGGAAAACGAGGACATTCTGGA
AGATATCGTGCTGACCCTGACACTGTTTGAGGACAGAGAGATGATCGAGGAACGGCTGAAAACCTATGCC
CACCTGTTCGACGACAAAGTGATGAAGCAGCTGAAGCGGCGGAGATACACCGGCTGGGGCAGGCTGAGCC
GGAAGCTGATCAACGGCATCCGGGACAAGCAGTCCGGCAAGACAATCCTGGATTTCCTGAAGTCCGACGG
CTTCGCCAACAGAAACTTCATGCAGCTGATCCACGACGACAGCCTGACCTTTAAAGAGGACATCCAGAAA
GCCCAGGTGTCCGGCCAGGGCGATAGCCTGCACGAGCACATTGCCAATCTGGCCGGCAGCCCCGCCATTA
AGAAGGGCATCCTGCAGACAGTGAAGGTGGTGGACGAGCTCGTGAAAGTGATGGGCCGGCACAAGCCCGA
GAACATCGTGATCGAAATGGCCAGAGAGAACCAGACCACCCAGAAGGGACAGAAGAACAGCCGCGAGAGA
ATGAAGCGGATCGAAGAGGGCATCAAAGAGCTGGGCAGCCAGATCCTGAAAGAACACCCCGTGGAAAACA
CCCAGCTGCAGAACGAGAAGCTGTACCTGTACTACCTGCAGAATGGGCGGGATATGTACGTGGACCAGGA
ACTGGACATCAACCGGCTGTCCGACTACGATGTGGACCATATCGTGCCTCAGAGCTTTCTGAAGGACGAC
TCCATCGACAACAAGGTGCTGACCAGAAGCGACAAGAACCGGGGCAAGAGCGACAACGTGCCCTCCGAAG
AGGTCGTGAAGAAGATGAAGAACTACTGGCGGCAGCTGCTGAACGCCAAGCTGATTACCCAGAGAAAGTT
CGACAATCTGACCAAGGCCGAGAGAGGCGGCCTGAGCGAACTGGATAAGGCCGGCTTCATCAAGAGACAG
CTGGTGGAAACCCGGCAGATCACAAAGCACGTGGCACAGATCCTGGACTCCCGGATGAACACTAAGTACG
ACGAGAATGACAAGCTGATCCGGGAAGTGAAAGTGATCACCCTGAAGTCCAAGCTGGTGTCCGATTTCCG
GAAGGATTTCCAGTTTTACAAAGTGCGCGAGATCAACAACTACCACCACGCCCACGACGCCTACCTGAAC
GCCGTCGTGGGAACCGCCCTGATCAAAAAGTACCCTAAGCTGGAAAGCGAGTTCGTGTACGGCGACTACA
AGGTGTACGACGTGCGGAAGATGATCGCCAAGAGCGAGCAGGAAATCGGCAAGGCTACCGCCAAGTACTT
CTTCTACAGCAACATCATGAACTTTTTCAAGACCGAGATTACCCTGGCCAACGGCGAGATCCGGAAGCGG
CCTCTGATCGAGACAAACGGCGAAACCGGGGAGATCGTGTGGGATAAGGGCCGGGATTTTGCCACCGTGC
GGAAAGTGCTGAGCATGCCCCAAGTGAATATCGTGAAAAAGACCGAGGTGCAGACAGGCGGCTTCAGCAA
AGAGTCTATCCTGCCCAAGAGGAACAGCGATAAGCTGATCGCCAGAAAGAAGGACTGGGACCCTAAGAAG
TACGGCGGCTTCGACAGCCCCACCGTGGCCTATTCTGTGCTGGTGGTGGCCAAAGTGGAAAAGGGCAAGT
CCAAGAAACTGAAGAGTGTGAAAGAGCTGCTGGGGATCACCATCATGGAAAGAAGCAGCTTCGAGAAGAA
TCCCATCGACTTTCTGGAAGCCAAGGGCTACAAAGAAGTGAAAAAGGACCTGATCATCAAGCTGCCTAAG
TACTCCCTGTTCGAGCTGGAAAACGGCCGGAAGAGAATGCTGGCCTCTGCCGGCGAACTGCAGAAGGGAA
ACGAACTGGCCCTGCCCTCCAAATATGTGAACTTCCTGTACCTGGCCAGCCACTATGAGAAGCTGAAGGG
CTCCCCCGAGGATAATGAGCAGAAACAGCTGTTTGTGGAACAGCACAAGCACTACCTGGACGAGATCATC
GAGCAGATCAGCGAGTTCTCCAAGAGAGTGATCCTGGCCGACGCTAATCTGGACAAAGTGCTGTCCGCCT
ACAACAAGCACCGGGATAAGCCCATCAGAGAGCAGGCCGAGAATATCATCCACCTGTTTACCCTGACCAA
TCTGGGAGCCCCTGCCGCCTTCAAGTACTTTGACACCACCATCGACCGGAAGAGGTACACCAGCACCAAA
GAGGTGCTGGACGCCACCCTGATCCACCAGAGCATCACCGGCCTGTACGAGACACGGATCGACCTGTCTC
AGCTGGGAGGCGACAAAAGGCCGGCGGCCACGAAAAAGGCCGGCCAGGCAAAAAAGAAAAAGTAAGAATT
CCTAGAGCTCGCTGATCAGCCTCGACTGTGCCTTCTAGTTGCCAGCCATCTGTTGTTTGCCCCTCCCCCG
TGCCTTCCTTGACCCTGGAAGGTGCCACTCCCACTGTCCTTTCCTAATAAAATGAGGAAATTGCATCGCA
TTGTCTGAGTAGGTGTCATTCTATTCTGGGGGGTGGGGTGGGGCAGGACAGCAAGGGGGAGGATTGGGAA
GAGAATAGCAGGCATGCTGGGGAGCGGCCGCAGGAACCCCTAGTGATGGAGTTGGCCACTCCCTCTCTGC
GCGCTCGCTCGCTCACTGAGGCCGGGCGACCAAAGGTCGCCCGACGCCCGGGCTTTGCCCGGGCGGCCTC
AGTGAGCGAGCGAGCGCGCAGCTGCCTGCAGGGGCGCCTGATGCGGTATTTTCTCCTTACGCATCTGTGC
GGTATTTCACACCGCATA
[142 nt withheld, positions 5969-6110]
C
[141 nt withheld, positions 6112-6252]
CCTTTGACGTTGGAGTCCACGTTCTTT
[37 nt withheld, positions 6280-6316]
ACCCTATCTCGGGCTATTCTTTTGATTTATAAGGGATTTTGCCGATTTCGGCCTATTGGTTAAAAAATGA
GCTGATTTAACAAAAATTTAACGCGAATTTTAACAAAATATTAACGTTTACAATTTTATGGTGCACTCTC
AGTACAATCTGCTCTGATGCCGCATAGTTAAGCCAGCCCCGACACCCGCCAACACCCGCTGACGCGCCCT
GACGGGCTTGTCTGCTCCCGGCATCCGCTTACAGACAAGCTGTGACCGTCTCCGGGAGCTGCATGTGTCA
GAGGTTTTCACCGTCATCACCGAAACGCGCGAGACGAAAGGGCCTCGTGATACGCCTATTTTTATAGGTT
AATGTCATGATAATAATGGTTTCTTAGACGTCAGGTGGCACTTTTCGGGGAAATGTGCGCGGAACCCCTA
TTTGTTTATTTTTCTAAATACATTCAAATATGTATCCGCTCATGAGACAATAACCCTGATAAATGCTTCA
ATAATATTGAAAAAGGAAGAGTATGAGTATTCAACATTTCCGTGTCGCCCTTATTCCCTTTTTTGCGGCA
TTTTGCCTTCCTGTTTTTGCTCACCCAGAAACGCTGGTGAAAGTAAAAGATGCTGAAGATCAGTTGGGTG
CACGAGTGGGTTACATCGAACTGGATCTCAACAGCGGTAAGATCCTTGAGAGTTTTCGCCCCGAAGAACG
TTTTCCAATGATGAGCACTTTTAAAGTTCTGCTATGTGGCGCGGTATTATCCCGTATTGACGCCGGGCAA
GAGCAACTCGGTCGCCGCATACACTATTCTCAGAATGACTTGGTTGAGTACTCACCAGTCACAGAAAAGC
ATCTTACGGATGGCATGACAGTAAGAGAATTATGCAGTGCTGCCATAACCATGAGTGATAACACTGCGGC
CAACTTACTTCTGACAACGATCGGAGGACCGAAGGAGCTAACCGCTTTTTTGCACAACATGGGGGATCAT
GTAACTCGCCTTGATCGTTGGGAACCGGAGCTGAATGAAGCCATACCAAACGACGAGCGTGACACCACGA
TGCCTGTAGCAATGGCAACAACGTTGCGCAAACTATTAACTGGCGAACTACTTACTCTAGCTTCCCGGCA
ACAATTAATAGACTGGATGGAGGCGGATAAAGTTGCAGGACCACTTCTGCGCTCGGCCCTTCCGGCTGGC
TGGTTTATTGCTGATAAATCTGGAGCCGGTGAGCGTGGAAGCCGCGGTATCATTGCAGCACTGGGGCCAG
ATGGTAAGCCCTCCCGTATCGTAGTTATCTACACGACGGGGAGTCAGGCAACTATGGATGAACGAAATAG
ACAGATCGCTGAGATAGGTGCCTCACTGATTAAGCATTGGTAACTGTCAGACCAAGTTTACTCATATATA
CTTTAGATTGATTTAAAACTTCATTTTTAATTTAAAAGGATCTAGGTGAAGATCCTTTTTGATAATCTCA
TGACCAAAATCCCTTAACGTGAGTTTTCGTTCCACTGAGCGTCAGACCCCGTAGAAAAGATCAAAGGATC
TTCTTGAGATCCTTTTTTTCTGCGCGTAATCTGCTGCTTGCAAACAAAAAAACCACCGCTACCAGCGGTG
GTTTGTTTGCCGGATCAAGAGCTACCAACTCTTTTTCCGAAGGTAACTGGCTTCAGCAGAGCGCAGATAC
CAAATACTGTCCTTCTAGTGTAGCCGTAGTTAGGCCACCACTTCAAGAACTCTGTAGCACCGCCTACATA
CCTCGCTCTGCTAATCCTGTTACCAGTGGCTGCTGCCAGTGGCGATAAGTCGTGTCTTACCGGGTTGGAC
TCAAGACGATAGTTACCGGATAAGGCGCAGCGGTCGGGCTGAACGGGGGGTTCGTGCACACAGCCCAGCT
TGGAGCGAACGACCTACACCGAACTGAGATACCTACAGCGTGAGCTATGAGAAAGCGCCACGCTTCCCGA
AGGGAGAAAGGCGGACAGGTATCCGGTAAGCGGCAGGGTCGGAACAGGAGAGCGCACGAGGGAGCTTCCA
GGGGGAAACGCCTGGTATCTTTATAGTCCTGTCGGGTTTCGCCACCTCTGACTTGAGCGTCGATTTTTGT
GATGCTCGTCAGGGGGGCGGAGCCTATGGAAAAACGCCAGCAACGCGGCCTTTTTACGGTTCCTGGCCTT
TTGCTGGCCTTTTGCTCACATGT
