Features (pLannotate 1.2.2; 19 found; start..end, strand, type, name):
      1..26      +  promoter       chicken β-actin promoter (fragment): contains a 21-bp deletion relative to the standard chicken β-actin promoter
     27..254     +  intron         hybrid intron: hybrid between chicken β-actin (CBA) and minute virus of mice (MMV) introns (Gray et al., 2011)
    392..1993    +  CDS            Cas9(N): N-terminal portion of Streptococcus pyogenes Cas9 (Zetsche et al., 2015)
   1994..4492    +  CDS            Cas9(C): C-terminal portion of Streptococcus pyogenes Cas9 (Zetsche et al., 2015)
   4493..4540    +  CDS            nucleoplasmin NLS: bipartite nuclear localization signal from nucleoplasmin
   4574..4685    +  polyA_signal   bGH poly(A) signal: bovine growth hormone polyadenylation signal
   4790..4930    +  repeat_region  AAV2 ITR: inverted terminal repeat of adeno-associated virus serotype 2 inverted
   4935..4986    -  misc_feature   bom (fragment): basis of mobility region from pBR322
   5005..5460    +  rep_origin     f1 ori (sequence partly withheld): f1 bacteriophage origin of replication; arrow indicates direction of (+) strand synthesis
   5461..5510    -  misc_feature   bom (fragment): basis of mobility region from pBR322
   5612..5647    -  CDS            rop (fragment): Rop protein, which maintains plasmids at low copy number; rop
   5742..5846    +  promoter       AmpR promoter: bla
   5847..6707    +  CDS            AmpR: β-lactamase; bla; confers resistance to ampicillin, carbenicillin, and related antibiotics
   6878..7466    +  rep_origin     ori: high-copy-number ColE1/pMB1/pBR322/pUC origin of replication
   7528..7768    +  promoter       U6 promoter: RNA polymerase III promoter for human U6 snRNA
   7798..7873    +  misc_RNA       gRNA scaffold: guide RNA scaffold for the Streptococcus pyogenes CRISPR/Cas9 system
   7880..7923    +  misc_RNA       gRNA scaffold (fragment): guide RNA scaffold for the Streptococcus pyogenes CRISPR/Cas9 system
   7970..8255    +  enhancer       CMV enhancer: human cytomegalovirus immediate early enhancer; contains an 18-bp deletion relative to the standard CMV enhancer
   8257..8368    +  promoter       chicken β-actin promoter (fragment): contains a 21-bp deletion relative to the standard chicken β-actin promoter
>Addgene plasmid #114689 | pTK308 | addgene full sequence | sequence record 223938 | Addgene Partial NGS Result
ATAAAAAGCGAAGCGCGCGGCGGGCGGGAGTCGCTGCGCGCTGCCTTCGCCCCGTGCCCCGCTCCGCCGC
CGCCTCGCGCCGCCCGCCCCGGCTCTGACTGACCGCGTTACTCCCACAGGTGAGCGGGCGGGACGGCCCT
TCTCCTCCGGGCTGTAATTAGCTGAGCAAGAGGTAAGGGTTTAAGGGATGGTTGGTTGGTGGGGTATTAA
TGTTTAATTACCTGGAGCACCTGCCTGAAATCACTTTTTTTCAGGTTGGACCGGTGCCACCATGGACTAT
AAGGACCACGACGGAGACTACAAGGATCATGATATTGATTACAAAGACGATGACGATAAGATGGCCCCAA
AGAAGAAGCGGAAGGTCGGTATCCACGGAGTCCCAGCAGCCGACAAGAAGTACAGCATCGGCCTGGACAT
CGGCACCAACTCTGTGGGCTGGGCCGTGATCACCGACGAGTACAAGGTGCCCAGCAAGAAATTCAAGGTG
CTGGGCAACACCGACCGGCACAGCATCAAGAAGAACCTGATCGGAGCCCTGCTGTTCGACAGCGGCGAAA
CAGCCGAGGCCACCCGGCTGAAGAGAACCGCCAGAAGAAGATACACCAGACGGAAGAACCGGATCTGCTA
TCTGCAAGAGATCTTCAGCAACGAGATGGCCAAGGTGGACGACAGCTTCTTCCACAGACTGGAAGAGTCC
TTCCTGGTGGAAGAGGATAAGAAGCACGAGCGGCACCCCATCTTCGGCAACATCGTGGACGAGGTGGCCT
ACCACGAGAAGTACCCCACCATCTACCACCTGAGAAAGAAACTGGTGGACAGCACCGACAAGGCCGACCT
GCGGCTGATCTATCTGGCCCTGGCCCACATGATCAAGTTCCGGGGCCACTTCCTGATCGAGGGCGACCTG
AACCCCGACAACAGCGACGTGGACAAGCTGTTCATCCAGCTGGTGCAGACCTACAACCAGCTGTTCGAGG
AAAACCCCATCAACGCCAGCGGCGTGGACGCCAAGGCCATCCTGTCTGCCAGACTGAGCAAGAGCAGACG
GCTGGAAAATCTGATCGCCCAGCTGCCCGGCGAGAAGAAGAATGGCCTGTTCGGAAACCTGATTGCCCTG
AGCCTGGGCCTGACCCCCAACTTCAAGAGCAACTTCGACCTGGCCGAGGATGCCAAACTGCAGCTGAGCA
AGGACACCTACGACGACGACCTGGACAACCTGCTGGCCCAGATCGGCGACCAGTACGCCGACCTGTTTCT
GGCCGCCAAGAACCTGTCCGACGCCATCCTGCTGAGCGACATCCTGAGAGTGAACACCGAGATCACCAAG
GCCCCCCTGAGCGCCTCTATGATCAAGAGATACGACGAGCACCACCAGGACCTGACCCTGCTGAAAGCTC
TCGTGCGGCAGCAGCTGCCTGAGAAGTACAAAGAGATTTTCTTCGACCAGAGCAAGAACGGCTACGCCGG
CTACATTGACGGCGGAGCCAGCCAGGAAGAGTTCTACAAGTTCATCAAGCCCATCCTGGAAAAGATGGAC
GGCACCGAGGAACTGCTCGTGAAGCTGAACAGAGAGGACCTGCTGCGGAAGCAGCGGACCTTCGACAACG
GCAGCATCCCCCACCAGATCCACCTGGGAGAGCTGCACGCCATTCTGCGGCGGCAGGAAGATTTTTACCC
ATTCCTGAAGGACAACCGGGAAAAGATCGAGAAGATCCTGACCTTCCGCATCCCCTACTACGTGGGCCCT
CTGGCCAGGGGAAACAGCAGATTCGCCTGGATGACCAGAAAGAGCGAGGAAACCATCACCCCCTGGAACT
TCGAGGAAGTGGTGGACAAGGGCGCTTCCGCCCAGAGCTTCATCGAGCGGATGACCAACTTCGATAAGAA
CCTGCCCAACGAGAAGGTGCTGCCCAAGCACAGCCTGCTGTACGAGTACTTCACCGTGTATAACGAGCTG
ACCAAAGTGAAATACGTGACCGAGGGAATGAGAAAGCCCGCCTTCCTGAGCGGCGAGCAGAAAAAGGCCA
TCGTGGACCTGCTGTTCAAGACCAACCGGAAAGTGACCGTGAAGCAGCTGAAAGAGGACTACTTCAAGAA
AATCGAGTGCTTCGACTCCGTGGAAATCTCCGGCGTGGAAGATCGGTTCAACGCCTCCCTGGGCACATAC
CACGATCTGCTGAAAATTATCAAGGACAAGGACTTCCTGGACAATGAGGAAAACGAGGACATTCTGGAAG
ATATCGTGCTGACCCTGACACTGTTTGAGGACAGAGAGATGATCGAGGAACGGCTGAAAACCTATGCCCA
CCTGTTCGACGACAAAGTGATGAAGCAGCTGAAGCGGCGGAGATACACCGGCTGGGGCAGGCTGAGCCGG
AAGCTGATCAACGGCATCCGGGACAAGCAGTCCGGCAAGACAATCCTGGATTTCCTGAAGTCCGACGGCT
TCGCCAACAGAAACTTCATGCAGCTGATCCACGACGACAGCCTGACCTTTAAAGAGGACATCCAGAAAGC
CCAGGTGTCCGGCCAGGGCGATAGCCTGCACGAGCACATTGCCAATCTGGCCGGCAGCCCCGCCATTAAG
AAGGGCATCCTGCAGACAGTGAAGGTGGTGGACGAGCTCGTGAAAGTGATGGGCCGGCACAAGCCCGAGA
ACATCGTGATCGAAATGGCCAGAGAGAACCAGACCACCCAGAAGGGACAGAAGAACAGCCGCGAGAGAAT
GAAGCGGATCGAAGAGGGCATCAAAGAGCTGGGCAGCCAGATCCTGAAAGAACACCCCGTGGAAAACACC
CAGCTGCAGAACGAGAAGCTGTACCTGTACTACCTGCAGAATGGGCGGGATATGTACGTGGACCAGGAAC
TGGACATCAACCGGCTGTCCGACTACGATGTGGACCATATCGTGCCTCAGAGCTTTCTGAAGGACGACTC
CATCGACAACAAGGTGCTGACCAGAAGCGACAAGAACCGGGGCAAGAGCGACAACGTGCCCTCCGAAGAG
GTCGTGAAGAAGATGAAGAACTACTGGCGGCAGCTGCTGAACGCCAAGCTGATTACCCAGAGAAAGTTCG
ACAATCTGACCAAGGCCGAGAGAGGCGGCCTGAGCGAACTGGATAAGGCCGGCTTCATCAAGAGACAGCT
GGTGGAAACCCGGCAGATCACAAAGCACGTGGCACAGATCCTGGACTCCCGGATGAACACTAAGTACGAC
GAGAATGACAAGCTGATCCGGGAAGTGAAAGTGATCACCCTGAAGTCCAAGCTGGTGTCCGATTTCCGGA
AGGATTTCCAGTTTTACAAAGTGCGCGAGATCAACAACTACCACCACGCCCACGACGCCTACCTGAACGC
CGTCGTGGGAACCGCCCTGATCAAAAAGTACCCTAAGCTGGAAAGCGAGTTCGTGTACGGCGACTACAAG
GTGTACGACGTGCGGAAGATGATCGCCAAGAGCGAGCAGGAAATCGGCAAGGCTACCGCCAAGTACTTCT
TCTACAGCAACATCATGAACTTTTTCAAGACCGAGATTACCCTGGCCAACGGCGAGATCCGGAAGCGGCC
TCTGATCGAGACAAACGGCGAAACCGGGGAGATCGTGTGGGATAAGGGCCGGGATTTTGCCACCGTGCGG
AAAGTGCTGAGCATGCCCCAAGTGAATATCGTGAAAAAGACCGAGGTGCAGACAGGCGGCTTCAGCAAAG
AGTCTATCCTGCCCAAGAGGAACAGCGATAAGCTGATCGCCAGAAAGAAGGACTGGGACCCTAAGAAGTA
CGGCGGCTTCGACAGCCCCACCGTGGCCTATTCTGTGCTGGTGGTGGCCAAAGTGGAAAAGGGCAAGTCC
AAGAAACTGAAGAGTGTGAAAGAGCTGCTGGGGATCACCATCATGGAAAGAAGCAGCTTCGAGAAGAATC
CCATCGACTTTCTGGAAGCCAAGGGCTACAAAGAAGTGAAAAAGGACCTGATCATCAAGCTGCCTAAGTA
CTCCCTGTTCGAGCTGGAAAACGGCCGGAAGAGAATGCTGGCCTCTGCCGGCGAACTGCAGAAGGGAAAC
GAACTGGCCCTGCCCTCCAAATATGTGAACTTCCTGTACCTGGCCAGCCACTATGAGAAGCTGAAGGGCT
CCCCCGAGGATAATGAGCAGAAACAGCTGTTTGTGGAACAGCACAAGCACTACCTGGACGAGATCATCGA
GCAGATCAGCGAGTTCTCCAAGAGAGTGATCCTGGCCGACGCTAATCTGGACAAAGTGCTGTCCGCCTAC
AACAAGCACCGGGATAAGCCCATCAGAGAGCAGGCCGAGAATATCATCCACCTGTTTACCCTGACCAATC
TGGGAGCCCCTGCCGCCTTCAAGTACTTTGACACCACCATCGACCGGAAGAGGTACACCAGCACCAAAGA
GGTGCTGGACGCCACCCTGATCCACCAGAGCATCACCGGCCTGTACGAGACACGGATCGACCTGTCTCAG
CTGGGAGGCGACAAAAGGCCGGCGGCCACGAAAAAGGCCGGCCAGGCAAAAAAGAAAAAGTAAGAATTCC
TAGAGCTCGCTGATCAGCCTCGACTGTGCCTTCTAGTTGCCAGCCATCTGTTGTTTGCCCCTCCCCCGTG
CCTTCCTTGACCCTGGAAGGTGCCACTCCCACTGTCCTTTCCTAATAAAATGAGGAAATTGCATCGCATT
GTCTGAGTAGGTGTCATTCTATTCTGGGGGGTGGGGTGGGGCAGGACAGCAAGGGGGAGGATTGGGAAGA
GAATAGCAGGCATGCTGGGGAGCGGCCGCAGGAACCCCTAGTGATGGAGTTGGCCACTCCCTCTCTGCGC
GCTCGCTCGCTCACTGAGGCCGGGCGACCAAAGGTCGCCCGACGCCCGGGCTTTGCCCGGGCGGCCTCAG
TGAGCGAGCGAGCGCGCAGCTGCCTGCAGGGGCGCCTGATGCGGTATTTTCTCCTTACGCATCTGTGCGG
TATTTCACACCGCATA
[95 nt withheld, positions 4987-5081]
T
[46 nt withheld, positions 5083-5128]
C
[141 nt withheld, positions 5130-5270]
CCTTTGACGTTGGAGTCCACGTTCTTT
[37 nt withheld, positions 5298-5334]
ACTCTATCTCGGGCTATTCTTTTGATTTATAAGGGATTTTGCCGATTTCGGTCTATTGGTTAAAAAATGA
GCTGATTTAACAAAAATTTAACGCGAATTTTAACAAAATATTAACGTTTACAATTTTATGGTGCACTCTC
AGTACAATCTGCTCTGATGCCGCATAGTTAAGCCAGCCCCGACACCCGCCAACACCCGCTGACGCGCCCT
GACGGGCTTGTCTGCTCCCGGCATCCGCTTACAGACAAGCTGTGACCGTCTCCGGGAGCTGCATGTGTCA
GAGGTTTTCACCGTCATCACCGAAACGCGCGAGACGAAAGGGCCTCGTGATACGCCTATTTTTATAGGTT
AATGTCATGATAATAATGGTTTCTTAGACGTCAGGTGGCACTTTTCGGGGAAATGTGCGCGGAACCCCTA
TTTGTTTATTTTTCTAAATACATTCAAATATGTATCCGCTCATGAGACAATAACCCTGATAAATGCTTCA
ATAATATTGAAAAAGGAAGAGTATGAGTATTCAACATTTCCGTGTCGCCCTTATTCCCTTTTTTGCGGCA
TTTTGCCTTCCTGTTTTTGCTCACCCAGAAACGCTGGTGAAAGTAAAAGATGCTGAAGATCAGTTGGGTG
CACGAGTGGGTTACATCGAACTGGATCTCAACAGCGGTAAGATCCTTGAGAGTTTTCGCCCCGAAGAACG
TTTTCCAATGATGAGCACTTTTAAAGTTCTGCTATGTGGCGCGGTATTATCCCGTATTGACGCCGGGCAA
GAGCAACTCGGTCGCCGCATACACTATTCTCAGAATGACTTGGTTGAGTACTCACCAGTCACAGAAAAGC
ATCTTACGGATGGCATGACAGTAAGAGAATTATGCAGTGCTGCCATAACCATGAGTGATAACACTGCGGC
CAACTTACTTCTGACAACGATCGGAGGACCGAAGGAGCTAACCGCTTTTTTGCACAACATGGGGGATCAT
GTAACTCGCCTTGATCGTTGGGAACCGGAGCTGAATGAAGCCATACCAAACGACGAGCGTGACACCACGA
TGCCTGTAGCAATGGCAACAACGTTGCGCAAACTATTAACTGGCGAACTACTTACTCTAGCTTCCCGGCA
ACAATTAATAGACTGGATGGAGGCGGATAAAGTTGCAGGACCACTTCTGCGCTCGGCCCTTCCGGCTGGC
TGGTTTATTGCTGATAAATCTGGAGCCGGTGAGCGTGGAAGCCGCGGTATCATTGCAGCACTGGGGCCAG
ATGGTAAGCCCTCCCGTATCGTAGTTATCTACACGACGGGGAGTCAGGCAACTATGGATGAACGAAATAG
ACAGATCGCTGAGATAGGTGCCTCACTGATTAAGCATTGGTAACTGTCAGACCAAGTTTACTCATATATA
CTTTAGATTGATTTAAAACTTCATTTTTAATTTAAAAGGATCTAGGTGAAGATCCTTTTTGATAATCTCA
TGACCAAAATCCCTTAACGTGAGTTTTCGTTCCACTGAGCGTCAGACCCCGTAGAAAAGATCAAAGGATC
TTCTTGAGATCCTTTTTTTCTGCGCGTAATCTGCTGCTTGCAAACAAAAAAACCACCGCTACCAGCGGTG
GTTTGTTTGCCGGATCAAGAGCTACCAACTCTTTTTCCGAAGGTAACTGGCTTCAGCAGAGCGCAGATAC
CAAATACTGTTCTTCTAGTGTAGCCGTAGTTAGGCCACCACTTCAAGAACTCTGTAGCACCGCCTACATA
CCTCGCTCTGCTAATCCTGTTACCAGTGGCTGCTGCCAGTGGCGATAAGTCGTGTCTTACCGGGTTGGAC
TCAAGACGATAGTTACCGGATAAGGCGCAGCGGTCGGGCTGAACGGGGGGTTCGTGCACACAGCCCAGCT
TGGAGCGAACGACCTACACCGAACTGAGATACCTACAGCGTGAGCTATGAGAAAGCGCCACGCTTCCCGA
AGGGAGAAAGGCGGACAGGTATCCGGTAAGCGGCAGGGTCGGAACAGGAGAGCGCACGAGGGAGCTTCCA
GGGGGAAACGCCTGGTATCTTTATAGTCCTGTCGGGTTTCGCCACCTCTGACTTGAGCGTCGATTTTTGT
GATGCTCGTCAGGGGGGCGGAGCCTATGGAAAAACGCCAGCAACGCGGCCTTTTTACGGTTCCTGGCCTT
TTGCTGGCCTTTTGCTCACATGTGAGGGCCTATTTCCCATGATTCCTTCATATTTGCATATACGATACAA
GGCTGTTAGAGAGATAATTGGAATTAATTTGACTGTAAACACAAAGATATTAGTACAAAATACGTGACGT
AGAAAGTAATAATTTCTTGGGTAGTTTGCAGTTTTAAAATTATGTTTTAAAATGGACTATCATATGCTTA
CCGTAACTTGAAAGTATTTCGATTTCTTGGCTTTATATATCTTGTGGAAAGGACGAAACACCGCCTCGCA
GCTTCTACGAGCGGTTTTAGAGCTAGAAATAGCAAGTTAAAATAAGGCTAGTCCGTTATCAACTTGAAAA
AGTGGCACCGAGTCGGTGCTTTTTTGTTTTAGAGCTAGAAATAGCAAGTTAAAATAAGGCTAGTCCGTTT
TTAGCGCGTGCGCCAATTCTGCAGACAAATGGCTCTAGAGGTACCCGTTACATAACTTACGGTAAATGGC
CCGCCTGGCTGACCGCCCAACGACCCCCGCCCATTGACGTCAATAGTAACGCCAATAGGGACTTTCCATT
GACGTCAATGGGTGGAGTATTTACGGTAAACTGCCCACTTGGCAGTACATCAAGTGTATCATATGCCAAG
TACGCCCCCTATTGACGTCAATGACGGTAAATGGCCCGCCTGGCATTGTGCCCAGTACATGACCTTATGG
GACTTTCCTACTTGGCAGTACATCTACGTATTAGTCATCGCTATTACCATGGTCGAGGTGAGCCCCACGT
TCTGCTTCACTCTCCCCATCTCCCCCCCCTCCCCACCCCCAATTTTGTATTTATTTATTTTTTAATTATT
TTGTGCAGCGATGGGGGCGGGGGG
